>Addgene plasmid #17774 | CJ41 (U1 snRNA (U1;21d)) | addgene partial sequence | sequence record 23706 | 17774 with M13-F20
TCTATCCATAATATTTCGTATAGTAGATGCTCTGTTTCGTTGTCAGGTTAACCATATTCCGGCGATTTTT
CACCATTTTATTGCTGATATTTTCGTGGCTTGTAAAACTATTGTGGGCCGCTCAGATTGTTTAGTTTTAA
TTAAAATTATTATTATCATTATTCGCTCGTTAATATAATCATTTAAATGAAACAGTAAAATCCAAAGGTT
ACATATAATATGTATAAGGGTGGAAGCAGATAAGAACCACAATATCAACGCACAGTTTACAAAAATCAAC
CCAACTGCAGATGTAACATTTTGCTAACATACTTTCGGGGGTAAGACTTTCACGCACTTTCACTGCAATA
ATTCCCAACTGCTTCTGGCCATCAGCTCATGGAAACCCATTCCCTGAGCTGAGGAAAGCATACTTACCTG
GCGTAGAGGTTAACCGTGATCACGAAGGCGGTTCCTCCGGAGTGAGGCTTGGCCATTGCACCTCGGCTGA
GTTGACCTCTGCGATTATTCCTAATGTGAATAACTCGTGCGTGTAATTTTTGGTAGCCGGGAATGGCGTT
CGCGCCGTCCCGACATCTGCAATAAATTTTAAAAGTATCATTATTTTCATATATGTAGCCTGCCTTGCAA
CTACATTGATAGAATGAATAAATGACCCCCGAAAGTATATTTCTACCGATGAGGAACGTTCCTTCCTTTT
CAAATTGTGGGGTCCTCTTTAGATATATTGAAAACAGGGCCACTTTTACTTGGTTTTCGAAAGTTTATTA
GACTTTTTGCACACCTTACTAGCTAGGTATCAGACACTCTAAAAACATCCGCGCTCATTCAGTAGATCGT
TCCGTGATCGTTTTCCGGATTTCGCAATCGAAGCCGCACACACACGACA
