[The description below was written by a language model from this plasmid's Addgene catalogue record.]
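Description:
CJ41 is a small bacterial cloning plasmid built on pUC19, a roughly 2.7 kb backbone, into which the Drosophila melanogaster U1 small nuclear RNA gene from the 21D locus (snRNA:U1:21D) has been inserted by restriction enzyme cloning. As a pUC19 derivative it is propagated in E. coli and selected with ampicillin. pUC19 normally carries a pMB1-derived origin of replication and a multiple cloning site within the lacZα region flanked by M13 primer sites. This fits the listed use of an M13 forward primer for sequencing the insert, although the record gives the copy number as unknown and includes no feature table to confirm the individual backbone elements.

The payload is the fly U1 snRNA, the RNA component of the U1 snRNP that recognises 5′ splice sites during pre-mRNA splicing. The record does not state the insert size, the restriction sites used, or whether the cloned fragment consists only of the transcribed U1 sequence or also includes the native snRNA promoter and 3′ processing signals, so it is unclear whether the plasmid can drive U1 expression in fly cells. No eukaryotic promoter, tag, reporter or selectable marker for use outside bacteria is described.

The plasmid was deposited in connection with a study of intronic microRNA precursors that bypass Drosha processing and depend instead on splicing. The record does not specify its role in that work. Plausible uses for a cloned U1 sequence include serving as a template for probes or as a source of U1 for splicing-related experiments, but this is inference rather than a stated purpose.
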