Addgene plasmid #17774: CJ41 (U1 snRNA (U1;21d))
Depositing lab: David Bartel. Depositing organization: Whitehead Institute for Biomedical Research. Publication: Intronic microRNA precursors that bypass Drosha processing. Ruby JG, Jan CH, Bartel DP. Nature. 2007 Jul 5. 448(7149):83-6. 10.1038/nature05983 PubMed 17589500.
Backbone
  Vector backbone: pUC19
  Backbone size w/o insert (bp): 2700
Growth in bacteria
  Bacterial resistance: Ampicillin, 100 μg/mL
  Growth temperature: 37°C
  Growth strain: DH5alpha
  Copy number: Unknown
Gene/Insert
  Gene/Insert name: U1 snRNA (U1;21d) (alt name: U1 small nuclear RNA)
  Species: D. melanogaster (fly)
  Entrez Gene: snRNA:U1:21D (a.k.a. Dmel_CR31656, 21E U1, CR31656, Dmel\CR31656, K5, U1, U1 21D, U1 snRNA, U1-1, U1-21.1, U1-21D, U14, U1:21D, U1a, U1a-21D, U1a1(AT)[[15]], U1snRNA, U1snRNA21D, dU1, snRNA-U1-21.1, snRNA1, snRNA:U1)
  Cloning method: Restriction Enzyme
  Sequencing primers: 5′ m13 forward 20
Terms and licenses: Academic/Nonprofit Terms; Industry Terms: Not Available to Industry
How to cite: CJ41 (U1 snRNA (U1;21d)) was a gift from David Bartel (Addgene plasmid # 17774 ; http://n2t.net/addgene:17774 ; RRID:Addgene_17774)
